Addgene plasmid #26011: pMLLKA-J72020
Depositing lab: Christopher Anderson. Depositing organization: University of California, Berkeley.
Backbone
  Vector backbone: pMLL-KA
  Backbone size w/o insert (bp): 2646
  Vector type: Synthetic Biology ; 2ab assembly vector
Growth in bacteria
  Bacterial resistance: Ampicillin and Kanamycin, 100 & 50 μg/mL
  Growth temperature: 37°C
  Growth strain: Other
  Growth instructions: Provided in a pir+ strain. Grow at 37C
  Copy number: Low Copy
Gene/Insert
  Gene/Insert name: N terminal HA tag with RBS (alt names: Bmll50; J72020)
  Insert size (bp): 75
  Cloning method: Restriction Enzyme; 5′ cloning site BglII (not destroyed); 3′ cloning site BamHI (not destroyed)
  Sequencing primers: 5′ gtatcacgaggcagaatttcag
Terms and licenses: Academic/Nonprofit Terms; Industry Terms: Not Available to Industry
Depositor comments: Note that this plasmid needs to be grown in both Kanamycin and Ampicillin
How to cite: pMLLKA-J72020 was a gift from Christopher Anderson (Addgene plasmid # 26011 ; http://n2t.net/addgene:26011 ; RRID:Addgene_26011)
