[The description below was written by a language model from this plasmid's Addgene catalogue record and pLannotate feature annotations shown in this document.]
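Description:
pMLLKA-J72020 is a small bacterial synthetic-biology part plasmid built on the pMLL-KA backbone, catalogued as a "2ab assembly vector". It carries a 75 bp basic part, J72020 (also called Bmll50), which encodes a ribosome binding site followed by an N-terminal HA epitope tag. The part is flanked by a BglII site on the 5′ side and a BamHI site on the 3′ side, both preserved. These enzymes leave compatible ends, which suits BglBrick-style idempotent joining of parts. In use, the part would be placed upstream of a coding sequence to provide translation initiation and an HA tag for immunodetection. The record names no promoter driving the part itself, and the part was not picked up as a feature in the annotation.

The feature table for the 2,927 nt depositor sequence shows two resistance genes, a β-lactamase gene (AmpR) with its bla promoter and an aph(3')-Ia kanamycin resistance gene. This matches the "KA" in the backbone name and the depositor's note that both antibiotics are needed for selection. In 2ab-type assembly schemes, pairs of antibiotic markers are used to select correctly joined products, although the record does not spell out the mechanism. Replication depends on the R6K γ origin, which requires the pi initiator protein, so the plasmid can be maintained only in pir+ E. coli hosts, where it is listed as low copy. The annotation also finds short attB1 and attB2 Gateway-type recombination sites and a fragment of a putative bacterial transcription terminator near the insert region. The record does not describe the role of the att sites in this vector.
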