Features (pLannotate 1.2.2; 7 found; start..end, strand, type, name):
    180..204     -  protein_bind   attB2: mutant version of attB; recombination site for the Gateway® BP reaction BP Clonase™
    251..355     +  promoter       AmpR promoter: bla
    356..1216    +  CDS            AmpR: β-lactamase; bla; confers resistance to ampicillin, carbenicillin, and related antibiotics
   1508..2323    +  CDS            KanR: aminoglycoside phosphotransferase; aph(3')-Ia; confers resistance to kanamycin in bacteria or G418 (Geneticin®) in eukaryotes
   2406..2762    +  rep_origin     R6K γ ori: γ replication origin from E. coli plasmid R6K; requires the R6K initiator protein pi for replication
   2824..2848    +  protein_bind   attB1: mutant version of attB; recombination site for the Gateway® BP reaction BP Clonase™
   2872..2909    -  terminator     bacterial terminator (fragment): putative bacterial transcription terminator
>Addgene plasmid #26011 | pMLLKA-J72020 | depositor full sequence | sequence record 12199 | Author sequence
GATCTTAAGCACCCATAGAATACACACCTGGAGGAATAATGTCTTACCCATACGACGTCCCAGACTACGC
TGGGGGATCCTAACTCGCTCCTCAGGCTTCCTCGCTCACTGACTCGCTGCGCTCGGTCGTTCGGCTGCGG
CGAGCGGTATCAGCTCACTCAAAGGCGGTAATCAATTCGACCCAGCTTTCTTGTACAAAGTGGTTGATCG
GATCTCTTAGACGTCAGGTGGCACTTTTCGGGGAAATGTGCGCGGAACCCCTATTTGTTTATTTTTCTAA
ATACATTCAAATATGTATCCGCTCATGAGACAATAACCCTGATAAATGCTTCAATAATATTGAAAAAGGA
AGAGTATGAGTATTCAACATTTCCGTGTCGCCCTTATTCCCTTTTTTGCGGCATTTTGCCTTCCTGTTTT
TGCTCACCCAGAAACGCTGGTGAAAGTAAAAGATGCAGAGGATCAGTTGGGTGCACGAGTGGGTTACATC
GAACTGGATCTCAACAGCGGTAAGATCCTTGAGAGTTTTCGCCCCGAAGAACGTTTTCCAATGATGAGCA
CTTTTAAAGTTCTGCTATGTGGCGCGGTATTATCCCGTATTGACGCCGGGCAAGAGCAACTCGGTCGCCG
CATACACTATTCTCAGAATGACTTGGTTGAGTACTCACCAGTCACAGAAAAGCATCTTACGGATGGCATG
ACAGTAAGAGAATTATGCAGTGCTGCCATAACCATGAGTGATAACACTGCGGCCAACTTACTTCTGACAA
CGATCGGAGGACCGAAGGAGCTAACCGCTTTTTTGCACAACATGGGGGATCATGTAACTCGCCTTGATCG
TTGGGAACCGGAGCTGAATGAAGCCATACCAAACGACGAGCGTGACACCACGATGCCTGTAGCAATGGCA
ACAACGTTGCGCAAACTATTAACTGGCGAACTACTTACTCTAGCTTCCCGGCAACAATTAATAGACTGGA
TGGAGGCGGATAAAGTTGCAGGACCACTTCTGCGCTCGGCCCTTCCGGCTGGCTGGTTTATTGCTGATAA
ATCTGGAGCCGGTGAGCGTGGGTCTCGCGGTATCATTGCAGCACTGGGGCCAGATGGTAAGCCCTCCCGT
ATCGTAGTTATCTACACGACGGGGAGTCAGGCAACTATGGATGAACGAAATAGACAGATCGCTGAGATAG
GTGCCTCACTGATTAAGCATTGGTAACTGTCAGACCAAGTTTACTCATATATACTTTAGATTGATTTAAA
ACTTCATTTTTAATTTAAAAGGATCTAGGTGAAGATCCTTTTTGATAATCGGATCTCTGAAGACTCTCGA
GCTGCAGGACTCACAGCTCCTCGGATCTGCTGATCCTTCAACTCAGCAAAAGTTCGATTTATTCAACAAA
GCCACGTTGTGTCTCAAAATCTCTGATGTTACATTGCACAAGATAAAAATATATCATCATGAACAATAAA
ACTGTCTGCTTACATAAACAGTAATACAAGGGGTGTTATGAGCCATATTCAACGGGAAACGTCTTGCTCC
AGGCCGCGATTAAATTCCAACATGGATGCTGATTTATATGGGTATAAATGGGCTCGCGATAATGTCGGGC
AATCAGGTGCGACAATCTATCGATTGTATGGGAAGCCCGATGCGCCAGAGTTGTTTCTGAAACATGGCAA
AGGTAGCGTTGCCAATGATGTTACAGATGAGATGGTCAGACTAAACTGGCTGACGGAATTTATGCCTCTT
CCGACCATCAAGCATTTTATCCGTACTCCTGATGATGCATGGTTACTCACCACTGCGATCCCCGGGAAAA
CAGCATTCCAGGTATTAGAAGAATATCCTGATTCAGGTGAAAATATTGTTGATGCGCTGGCAGTGTTCCT
GCGCCGGTTGCATTCGATTCCTGTTTGTAATTGTCCTTTTAACAGCGATCGCGTATTTCGTCTCGCTCAG
GCGCAATCACGAATGAATAACGGTTTGGTTGATGCGAGTGATTTTGATGACGAGCGTAATGGCTGGCCTG
TTGAACAAGTCTGGAAAGAAATGCATAAGCTTTTGCCATTCTCACCGGATTCAGTCGTCACTCATGGTGA
TTTCTCACTTGATAACCTTATTTTTGACGAGGGGAAATTAATAGGTTGTATTGATGTTGGACGAGTCGGA
ATCGCAGACCGATACCAGGATCTTGCCATCCTATGGAACTGCCTCGGTGAGTTTTCTCCTTCATTACAGA
AACGGCTTTTTCAAAAATATGGTATTGATAATCCTGATATGAATAAATTGCAGTTTCATTTGATGCTCGA
TGAGTTTTTCTAATCAGAATTGGTTAATTGGTTGTAACACTGGCAGAGCATTACGCTGACTTGACGGGAG
GATCTAGCAGTTCAACCTGTTGATAGTACGTACTAAGCTCTCATGTTTCACGTACTAAGCTCTCATGTTT
AACGTACTAAGCTCTCATGTTTAACGAACTAAACCCTCATGGCTAACGTACTAAGCTCTCATGGCTAACG
TACTAAGCTCTCATGTTTCACGTACTAAGCTCTCATGTTTGAACAATAAAATTAATATAAATCAGCAACT
TAAATAGCCTCTAAGGTTTTAAGTTTTATAAGAAAAAAAAGAATATATAAGGCTTTTAAAGCTTTTAAGG
TTTAACGGTTGTGGACAACAAGCCAGGGATGTAACGCACTGAGAAGCCCTTAGAGCCTCTCAAAGCAATT
TTGAGTGACACAGGAACACTTAACGGCTGACATGGGAATTAGCCATGGGCCCGTGCGAATCACGGATCTC
CCGATCAAGAATTGCCATTATCAACAAGTTTGTACAAAAAAGCAGGCTCCGAATTGGTATCACGAGGCAG
AATTTCAGATAAAAAAAATCCTTAGCTTTCGCTAAGGATCTGAAGTGGAATTCATGA
