>Addgene plasmid #26011 | pMLLKA-J72020 | addgene partial sequence | sequence record 32280 | 26011 with Kan-R (5' ATCGCGAGCCCATTTATACC 3')
ATCGCGGCCTGGAGCAAGACGTTTCCCGTTGAATATGGCTCATAACACCCCTTGTATTACTGTTTATGTA
AGCAGACAGTTTTATTGTTCATGATGATATATTTTTATCTTGTGCAATGTAACATCAGAGATTTTGAGAC
ACAACGTGGCTTTGTTGAATAAATCGAACTTTTGCTGAGTTGAAGGATCAGCAGATCCGAGGAGCTGTGA
GTCCTGCAGCTCGAGAGTCTTCAGAGATCCGATTATCAAAAAGGATCTTCACCTAGATCCTTTTAAATTA
AAAATGAAGTTTTAAATCAATCTAAAGTATATATGAGTAAACTTGGTCTGACAGTTACCAATGCTTAATC
AGTGAGGCACCTATCTCAGCGATCTGTCTATTTCGTTCATCCATAGTTGCCTGACTCCCCGTCGTGTAGA
TAACTACGATACGGGAGGGCTTACCATCTGGCCCCAGTGCTGCAATGATACCGCGAGACCCACGCTCACC
GGCTCCAGATTTATCAGCAATAAACCAGCCAGCCGGAAGGGCCGAGCGCAGAAGTGGTCCTGCAACTTTA
TCCGCCTCCATCCAGTCTATTAATTGTTGCCGGGAAGCTAGAGTAAGTAGTTCGCCAGTTAATAGTTTGC
GCAACGTTGTTGCCATTGCTACAGGCATCGTGGTGTCACGCTCGTCGTTTGGTATGGCTTCATTCAGCTC
CGGTTCCCAACGATCAAGGCGAGTTACATGATCCCCCATGTTGTGCAAAAAAGCGGTTAGCTCCTTCGGT
CCTCCGATCGTTGTCAGAAGTAAGTTGGCCGCAGTGTTATCACTCATGGTTATGGCAGCACTG
